>Addgene plasmid #155264 | pEGFP-LC3-R70A | addgene full sequence | sequence record 333140 | Addgene NGS Result
CCGCCACAACATCGAGGACGGCAGCGTGCAGCTCGCCGACCACTACCAGCAGAACACCCCCATCGGCGAC
GGCCCCGTGCTGCTGCCCGACAACCACTACCTGAGCACCCAGTCCGCCCTGAGCAAAGACCCCAACGAGA
AGCGCGATCACATGGTCCTGCTGGAGTTCGTGACCGCCGCCGGGATCACTCTCGGCATGGACGAGCTGTA
CAAGTCCGGACTCAGATCTAGACCGTCCGAGAAGACCTTCAAACAGCGCCGGAGCTTCGAACAAAGAGTG
GAAGATGTCCGGCTCATCCGGGAGCAGCACCCCACCAAGATCCCAGTGATTATAGAGCGATACAAGGGTG
AGAAGCAGCTGCCCGTCCTGGACAAGACCAAGTTCCTTGTACCTGATCACGTGAATATGAGCGAACTCAT
CAAGATAATTAGAAGGGCCCTGCAGCTCAATGCTAACCAAGCCTTCTTCCTCCTGGTGAATGGGCACAGC
ATGGTGAGTGTGTCCACACCCATCTCTGAAGTGTACGAGAGCGAGAGAGATGAAGACGGCTTCCTGTACA
TGGTCTATGCCTCCCAGGAGACGTTCGGGACAGCACTGGCTGTTACATACATGTCAGCTCTGAAGGCAAC
AGCAACAGGAAGAGAGCCATGCTTGTGACAGACATACAGCCACTTCCAACTAAAGCAAGCCTCTGCTCCC
TGCTACCTGCATGGAGCCCACTGTGACACTCAGACCATCCCCGGTCACTCACTCACTCGTGTCTGAGAAT
CTCAGTGAGAGCTGCCTCTGTCACGGACGGAAGCCAACACAGCCACCTCTCGACCTGGCTCCCCACAGCA
CCCACCCTCCCTGCATGCAGCTGTCCCTGCTAACCCCCAATGTTATGTTACACTGTGTAAGTCCCCACTG
CTGCCGTGTGTGGGTTGTGTACGTCGTCATGTCCCTGGTTTATAACTATGGTGCGAATTCTGCAGTCGAC
GGTACCGCGGGCCCGGGATCCACCGGATCTAGATAACTGATCATAATCAGCCATACCACATTTGTAGAGG
TTTTACTTGCTTTAAAAAACCTCCCACACCTCCCCCTGAACCTGAAACATAAAATGAATGCAATTGTTGT
TGTTAACTTGTTTATTGCAGCTTATAATGGTTACAAATAAAGCAATAGCATCACAAATTTCACAAATAAA
GCATTTTTTTCACTGCATTCTAGTTGTGGTTTGTCCAAACTCATCAATGTATCTTAACGCGTAAATTGTA
AGCGTTAATATTTTGTTAAAATTCGCGTTAAATTTTTGTTAAATCAGCTCATTTTTTAACCAATAGGCCG
AAATCGGCAAAATCCCTTATAAATCAAAAGAATAGACCGAGATAGGGT
[37 nt withheld, positions 1379-1415]
AAAGAACGTGGACTCCAACGTCAAAGG
[49 nt withheld, positions 1443-1491]
T
[91 nt withheld, positions 1493-1583]
G
[124 nt withheld, positions 1585-1708]
CAGGTGGCACTTTTCGGGGAAATGTGCGCGGAACCCCTATTTGTTTATTTTTCTAAATACATTCAAATAT
GTATCCGCTCATGAGACAATAACCCTGATAAATGCTTCAATAATATTGAAAAAGGAAGAGTCCTGAGGCG
GAAAGAACCAGCTGTGGAATGTGTGTCAGTTAGGGTGTGGAAAGTCCCCAGGCTCCCCAGCAGGCAGAAG
TATGCAAAGCATGCATCTCAATTAGTCAGCAACCAGGTGTGGAAAGTCCCCAGGCTCCCCAGCAGGCAGA
AGTATGCAAAGCATGCATCTCAATTAGTCAGCAACCATAGTCCCGCCCCTAACTCCGCCCATCCCGCCCC
TAACTCCGCCCAGTTCCGCCCATTCTCCGCCCCATGGCTGACTAATTTTTTTTATTTATGCAGAGGCCGA
GGCCGCCTCGGCCTCTGAGCTATTCCAGAAGTAGTGAGGAGGCTTTTTTGGAGGCCTAGGCTTTTGCAAA
GATCGATCAAGAGACAGGATGAGGATCGTTTCGCATGATTGAACAAGATGGATTGCACGCAGGTTCTCCG
GCCGCTTGGGTGGAGAGGCTATTCGGCTATGACTGGGCACAACAGACAATCGGCTGCTCTGATGCCGCCG
TGTTCCGGCTGTCAGCGCAGGGGCGCCCGGTTCTTTTTGTCAAGACCGACCTGTCCGGTGCCCTGAATGA
ACTGCAAGACGAGGCAGCGCGGCTATCGTGGCTGGCCACGACGGGCGTTCCTTGCGCAGCTGTGCTCGAC
GTTGTCACTGAAGCGGGAAGGGACTGGCTGCTATTGGGCGAAGTGCCGGGGCAGGATCTCCTGTCATCTC
ACCTTGCTCCTGCCGAGAAAGTATCCATCATGGCTGATGCAATGCGGCGGCTGCATACGCTTGATCCGGC
TACCTGCCCATTCGACCACCAAGCGAAACATCGCATCGAGCGAGCACGTACTCGGATGGAAGCCGGTCTT
GTCGATCAGGATGATCTGGACGAAGAGCATCAGGGGCTCGCGCCAGCCGAACTGTTCGCCAGGCTCAAGG
CGAGCATGCCCGACGGCGAGGATCTCGTCGTGACCCATGGCGATGCCTGCTTGCCGAATATCATGGTGGA
AAATGGCCGCTTTTCTGGATTCATCGACTGTGGCCGGCTGGGTGTGGCGGACCGCTATCAGGACATAGCG
TTGGCTACCCGTGATATTGCTGAAGAGCTTGGCGGCGAATGGGCTGACCGCTTCCTCGTGCTTTACGGTA
TCGCCGCTCCCGATTCGCAGCGCATCGCCTTCTATCGCCTTCTTGACGAGTTCTTCTGAGCGGGACTCTG
GGGTTCGAAATGACCGACCAAGCGACGCCCAACCTGCCATCACGAGATTTCGATTCCACCGCCGCCTTCT
ATGAAAGGTTGGGCTTCGGAATCGTTTTCCGGGACGCCGGCTGGATGATCCTCCAGCGCGGGGATCTCAT
GCTGGAGTTCTTCGCCCACCCTAGGGGGAGGCTAACTGAAACACGGAAGGAGACAATACCGGAAGGAACC
CGCGCTATGACGGCAATAAAAAGACAGAATAAAACGCACGGTGTTGGGTCGTTTGTTCATAAACGCGGGG
TTCGGTCCCAGGGCTGGCACTCTGTCGATACCCCACCGAGACCCCATTGGGGCCAATACGCCCGCGTTTC
TTCCTTTTCCCCACCCCACCCCCCAAGTTCGGGTGAAGGCCCAGGGCTCGCAGCCAACGTCGGGGCGGCA
GGCCCTGCCATAGCCTCAGGTTACTCATATATACTTTAGATTGATTTAAAACTTCATTTTTAATTTAAAA
GGATCTAGGTGAAGATCCTTTTTGATAATCTCATGACCAAAATCCCTTAACGTGAGTTTTCGTTCCACTG
AGCGTCAGACCCCGTAGAAAAGATCAAAGGATCTTCTTGAGATCCTTTTTTTCTGCGCGTAATCTGCTGC
TTGCAAACAAAAAAACCACCGCTACCAGCGGTGGTTTGTTTGCCGGATCAAGAGCTACCAACTCTTTTTC
CGAAGGTAACTGGCTTCAGCAGAGCGCAGATACCAAATACTGTTCTTCTAGTGTAGCCGTAGTTAGGCCA
CCACTTCAAGAACTCTGTAGCACCGCCTACATACCTCGCTCTGCTAATCCTGTTACCAGTGGCTGCTGCC
AGTGGCGATAAGTCGTGTCTTACCGGGTTGGACTCAAGACGATAGTTACCGGATAAGGCGCAGCGGTCGG
GCTGAACGGGGGGTTCGTGCACACAGCCCAGCTTGGAGCGAACGACCTACACCGAACTGAGATACCTACA
GCGTGAGCTATGAGAAAGCGCCACGCTTCCCGAAGGGAGAAAGGCGGACAGGTATCCGGTAAGCGGCAGG
GTCGGAACAGGAGAGCGCACGAGGGAGCTTCCAGGGGGAAACGCCTGGTATCTTTATAGTCCTGTCGGGT
TTCGCCACCTCTGACTTGAGCGTCGATTTTTGTGATGCTCGTCAGGGGGGCGGAGCCTATGGAAAAACGC
CAGCAACGCGGCCTTTTTACGGTTCCTGGCCTTTTGCTGGCCTTTTGCTCACATGTTCTTTCCTGCGTTA
TCCCCTGATTCTGTGGATAACCGTATTACCGCCATGCATTAGTTATTAATAGTAATCAATTACGGGGTCA
TTAGTTCATAGCCCATATATGGAGTTCCGCGTTACATAACTTACGGTAAATGGCCCGCCTGGCTGACCGC
CCAACGACCCCCGCCCATTGACGTCAATAATGACGTATGTTCCCATAGTAACGCCAATAGGGACTTTCCA
TTGACGTCAATGGGTGGAGTATTTACGGTAAACTGCCCACTTGGCAGTACATCAAGTGTATCATATGCCA
AGTACGCCCCCTATTGACGTCAATGACGGTAAATGGCCCGCCTGGCATTATGCCCAGTACATGACCTTAT
GGGACTTTCCTACTTGGCAGTACATCTACGTATTAGTCATCGCTATTACCATGGTGATGCGGTTTTGGCA
GTACATCAATGGGCGTGGATAGCGGTTTGACTCACGGGGATTTCCAAGTCTCCACCCCATTGACGTCAAT
GGGAGTTTGTTTTGGCACCAAAATCAACGGGACTTTCCAAAATGTCGTAACAACTCCGCCCCATTGACGC
AAATGGGCGGTAGGCGTGTACGGTGGGAGGTCTATATAAGCAGAGCTGGTTTAGTGAACCGTCAGATCCG
CTAGCGCTACCGGTCGCCACCATGGTGAGCAAGGGCGAGGAGCTGTTCACCGGGGTGGTGCCCATCCTGG
TCGAGCTGGACGGCGACGTAAACGGCCACAAGTTCAGCGTGTCCGGCGAGGGCGAGGGCGATGCCACCTA
CGGCAAGCTGACCCTGAAGTTCATCTGCACCACCGGCAAGCTGCCCGTGCCCTGGCCCACCCTCGTGACC
ACCCTGACCTACGGCGTGCAGTGCTTCAGCCGCTACCCCGACCACATGAAGCAGCACGACTTCTTCAAGT
CCGCCATGCCCGAAGGCTACGTCCAGGAGCGCACCATCTTCTTCAAGGACGACGGCAACTACAAGACCCG
CGCCGAGGTGAAGTTCGAGGGCGACACCCTGGTGAACCGCATCGAGCTGAAGGGCATCGACTTCAAGGAG
GACGGCAACATCCTGGGGCACAAGCTGGAGTACAACTACAACAGCCACAACGTCTATATCATGGCCGACA
AGCAGAAGAACGGCATCAAGGTGAACTTCAAGAT
Features (pLannotate 1.2.2; 15 found; start..end, strand, type, name):
    233..655     +  CDS            LC3: rat LC3 protein; Map1lc3b; Atg8 family member found on autophagosomes
    964..1001    +  misc_feature   MCS (fragment): multiple cloning site
   1018..1102    +  CDS            large T antigen (fragment): large T antigen from SV40 (simian virus 40)
   1125..1246    +  polyA_signal   SV40 poly(A) signal: SV40 polyadenylation signal
   1280..1708    -  rep_origin     f1 ori (sequence partly withheld): f1 bacteriophage origin of replication; arrow indicates direction of (+) strand synthesis
   1735..1839    +  promoter       AmpR promoter: bla
   1841..2198    +  promoter       SV40 promoter: SV40 enhancer and early promoter
   2233..3027    +  CDS            NeoR/KanR: aminoglycoside phosphotransferase from Tn5; aph(3')-II (or nptII); confers resistance to neomycin, kanamycin, and G418 (Geneticin®)
   3048..3200    +  CDS            ble (fragment): BLE_KLEPN - Experimental evidence at protein level: Swiss-Prot protein existence level 1. Binding protein with a strong affinity to the bleomycin family of antibiotics. Binds to CL990; an antimitotic-antibiotic compound. From Klebsiella pneumoniae.
   3259..3306    +  polyA_signal   HSV TK poly(A) signal: herpes simplex virus thymidine kinase polyadenylation signal (Cole and Stacy, 1985)
   3397..3413    -  polyA_signal   bGH poly(A) signal (fragment): bovine growth hormone polyadenylation signal
   3635..4223    +  rep_origin     ori: high-copy-number ColE1/pMB1/pBR322/pUC origin of replication
   4398..4701    +  enhancer       CMV enhancer: human cytomegalovirus immediate early enhancer
   4702..4905    +  promoter       CMV promoter: human cytomegalovirus (CMV) immediate early promoter
   4950..214     +  CDS            EGFP (across the origin): EGFP is a basic (constitutively fluorescent) green fluorescent protein published in 1996, derived from Aequorea victoria. It is reported to be a rapidly-maturing weak dimer with moderate acid sensitivity.
