[The description below was written by a language model from this plasmid's Addgene catalogue record and pLannotate feature annotations shown in this document.]
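Description:
pEGFP-LC3-R70A is a mammalian expression plasmid built on the Clontech pEGFP-C1 backbone that produces rat LC3B (microtubule-associated protein 1 light chain 3 beta, Map1lc3b) fused at its N terminus to EGFP. The LC3 coding sequence was placed between the BglII and EcoRI sites of the multiple cloning site, downstream of and in frame with EGFP, and carries an arginine 70 to alanine substitution; according to the record, it was generated by mutating an earlier wild-type EGFP-LC3 plasmid. Transcription of the fusion is driven by the human cytomegalovirus immediate early enhancer and promoter and terminated by the SV40 polyadenylation signal, giving strong constitutive expression in transfected mammalian cells.

The 5,452 nt plasmid replicates at high copy in E. coli from a ColE1/pUC-type origin and also carries an f1 origin for single-stranded DNA production. A single Tn5 NeoR/KanR gene serves both hosts: the bacterial bla promoter drives it for kanamycin selection in E. coli, while the adjacent SV40 enhancer/early promoter, paired with the HSV TK polyadenylation signal, allows G418 selection of stable mammalian lines. The short large T antigen, ble and bGH poly(A) fragments in the annotation appear to be backbone remnants or partial matches rather than functional elements.

LC3 is an Atg8 family member found on autophagosomes, and EGFP-LC3 fusions are widely used as fluorescent markers for visualising these structures. This R70A variant was deposited with a study linking recycling endosome scission to autophagy. The record does not state the functional consequence of the mutation, but it would logically be used in comparison with the wild-type fusion.
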