Addgene plasmid #155264: pEGFP-LC3-R70A
Purpose: Mammalian expression of rat LC3 fused to EGFP
Depositing lab: David Rubinsztein. Publication: A DNM2 Centronuclear Myopathy Mutation Reveals a Link between Recycling Endosome Scission and Autophagy. Puri C, Manni MM, Vicinanza M, Hilcenko C, Zhu Y, Runwal G, Stamatakou E, Menzies FM, Mamchaoui K, Bitoun M, Rubinsztein DC. Dev Cell. 2020 Apr 20;53(2):154-168.e6. doi: 10.1016/j.devcel.2020.03.018. PubMed 32315611.
Backbone
  Vector backbone: pEGFP-C1
  Backbone manufacturer: clontech
  Vector type: Mammalian Expression
Growth in bacteria
  Bacterial resistance: Kanamycin, 50 μg/mL
  Growth temperature: 37°C
  Growth strain: DH5alpha
  Copy number: High Copy
Gene/Insert
  Gene/Insert name: microtubule-associated protein 1 light chain 3 beta
  Species: R. norvegicus (rat)
  Mutation: Arginine 70 to Alanine
  Entrez Gene: Map1lc3b (a.k.a. LC3B, Map1lc3, Mpl3, zbs559)
  Tag / fusion protein: pEGFP (N terminal on backbone)
  Cloning method: Restriction Enzyme; 5′ cloning site BglII (unknown if destroyed); 3′ cloning site EcoRI (unknown if destroyed)
  Sequencing primers: 5′ unknown
Resource information
  A portion of this plasmid was derived from a plasmid made by: microtubule-associated protein 1 light chain 3 beta (mutated from Addgene Plasmid #21073)
Terms and licenses: Academic/Nonprofit Terms; Industry Terms: Not Available to Industry
How to cite: pEGFP-LC3-R70A was a gift from David Rubinsztein (Addgene plasmid # 155264 ; http://n2t.net/addgene:155264 ; RRID:Addgene_155264)
